>Addgene plasmid #131346 | pLentiCRISPRv2-TRAF6-targeting sgRNA 2 | addgene full sequence | sequence record 257007 | Addgene NGS Result
GTCGACGGATCGGGAGATCTCCCGATCCCCTATGGTGCACTCTCAGTACAATCTGCTCTGATGCCGCATA
GTTAAGCCAGTATCTGCTCCCTGCTTGTGTGTTGGAGGTCGCTGAGTAGTGCGCGAGCAAAATTTAAGCT
ACAACAAGGCAAGGCTTGACCGACAATTGCATGAAGAATCTGCTTAGGGTTAGGCGTTTTGCGCTGCTTC
GCGATGTACGGGCCAGATATACGCGTTGACATTGATTATTGACTAGTTATTAATAGTAATCAATTACGGG
GTCATTAGTTCATAGCCCATATATGGAGTTCCGCGTTACATAACTTACGGTAAATGGCCCGCCTGGCTGA
CCGCCCAACGACCCCCGCCCATTGACGTCAATAATGACGTATGTTCCCATAGTAACGCCAATAGGGACTT
TCCATTGACGTCAATGGGTGGAGTATTTACGGTAAACTGCCCACTTGGCAGTACATCAAGTGTATCATAT
GCCAAGTACGCCCCCTATTGACGTCAATGACGGTAAATGGCCCGCCTGGCATTATGCCCAGTACATGACC
TTATGGGACTTTCCTACTTGGCAGTACATCTACGTATTAGTCATCGCTATTACCATGGTGATGCGGTTTT
GGCAGTACATCAATGGGCGTGGATAGCGGTTTGACTCACGGGGATTTCCAAGTCTCCACCCCATTGACGT
CAATGGGAGTTTGTTTTGGCACCAAAATCAACGGGACTTTCCAAAATGTCGTAACAACTCCGCCCCATTG
ACGCAAATGGGCGGTAGGCGTGTACGGTGGGAGGTCTATATAAGCAGCGCGTTTTGCCTGTACTGGGTCT
CTCTGGTTAGACCAGATCTGAGCCTGGGAGCTCTCTGGCTAACTAGGGAACCCACTGCTTAAGCCTCAAT
AAAGCTTGCCTTGAGTGCTTCAAGTAGTGTGTGCCCGTCTGTTGTGTGACTCTGGTAACTAGAGATCCCT
CAGACCCTTTTAGTCAGTGTGGAAAATCTCTAGCAGTGGCGCCCGAACAGGGACTTGAAAGCGAAAGGGA
AACCAGAGGAGCTCTCTCGACGCAGGACTCGGCTTGCTGAAGCGCGCACGGCAAGAGGCGAGGGGCGGCG
ACTGGTGAGTACGCCAAAAATTTTGACTAGCGGAGGCTAGAAGGAGAGAGATGGGTGCGAGAGCGTCAGT
ATTAAGCGGGGGAGAATTAGATCGCGATGGGAAAAAATTCGGTTAAGGCCAGGGGGAAAGAAAAAATATA
AATTAAAACATATAGTATGGGCAAGCAGGGAGCTAGAACGATTCGCAGTTAATCCTGGCCTGTTAGAAAC
ATCAGAAGGCTGTAGACAAATACTGGGACAGCTACAACCATCCCTTCAGACAGGATCAGAAGAACTTAGA
TCATTATATAATACAGTAGCAACCCTCTATTGTGTGCATCAAAGGATAGAGATAAAAGACACCAAGGAAG
CTTTAGACAAGATAGAGGAAGAGCAAAACAAAAGTAAGACCACCGCACAGCAAGCGGCCGCTGATCTTCA
GACCTGGAGGAGGAGATATGAGGGACAATTGGAGAAGTGAATTATATAAATATAAAGTAGTAAAAATTGA
ACCATTAGGAGTAGCACCCACCAAGGCAAAGAGAAGAGTGGTGCAGAGAGAAAAAAGAGCAGTGGGAATA
GGAGCTTTGTTCCTTGGGTTCTTGGGAGCAGCAGGAAGCACTATGGGCGCAGCGTCAATGACGCTGACGG
TACAGGCCAGACAATTATTGTCTGGTATAGTGCAGCAGCAGAACAATTTGCTGAGGGCTATTGAGGCGCA
ACAGCATCTGTTGCAACTCACAGTCTGGGGCATCAAGCAGCTCCAGGCAAGAATCCTGGCTGTGGAAAGA
TACCTAAAGGATCAACAGCTCCTGGGGATTTGGGGTTGCTCTGGAAAACTCATTTGCACCACTGCTGTGC
CTTGGAATGCTAGTTGGAGTAATAAATCTCTGGAACAGATTTGGAATCACACGACCTGGATGGAGTGGGA
CAGAGAAATTAACAATTACACAAGCTTAATACACTCCTTAATTGAAGAATCGCAAAACCAGCAAGAAAAG
AATGAACAAGAATTATTGGAATTAGATAAATGGGCAAGTTTGTGGAATTGGTTTAACATAACAAATTGGC
TGTGGTATATAAAATTATTCATAATGATAGTAGGAGGCTTGGTAGGTTTAAGAATAGTTTTTGCTGTACT
TTCTATAGTGAATAGAGTTAGGCAGGGATATTCACCATTATCGTTTCAGACCCACCTCCCAACCCCGAGG
GGACCCGACAGGCCCGAAGGAATAGAAGAAGAAGGTGGAGAGAGAGACAGAGACAGATCCATTCGATTAG
TGAACGGATCGGCACTGCGTGCGCCAATTCTGCAGACAAATGGCAGTATTCATCCACAATTTTAAAAGAA
AAGGGGGGATTGGGGGGTACAGTGCAGGGGAAAGAATAGTAGACATAATAGCAACAGACATACAAACTAA
AGAATTACAAAAACAAATTACAAAAATTCAAAATTTTCGGGTTTATTACAGGGACAGCAGAGATCCAGTT
TGGTTAATTAAGGTACCGAGGGCCTATTTCCCATGATTCCTTCATATTTGCATATACGATACAAGGCTGT
TAGAGAGATAATTAGAATTAATTTGACTGTAAACACAAAGATATTAGTACAAAATACGTGACGTAGAAAG
TAATAATTTCTTGGGTAGTTTGCAGTTTTAAAATTATGTTTTAAAATGGACTATCATATGCTTACCGTAA
CTTGAAAGTATTTCGATTTCTTGGCTTTATATATCTTGTGGAAAGGACGAAACACCGGAGATCCAGGGCT
ACGATGGTTTTAGAGCTAGAAATAGCAAGTTAAAATAAGGCTAGTCCGTTATCAACTTGAAAAAGTGGCA
CCGAGTCGGTGCTTTTTTGAATTCGCTAGCTAGGTCTTGAAAGGAGTGGGAATTGGCTCCGGTGCCCGTC
AGTGGGCAGAGCGCACATCGCCCACAGTCCCCGAGAAGTTGGGGGGAGGGGTCGGCAATTGATCCGGTGC
CTAGAGAAGGTGGCGCGGGGTAAACTGGGAAAGTGATGTCGTGTACTGGCTCCGCCTTTTTCCCGAGGGT
GGGGGAGAACCGTATATAAGTGCAGTAGTCGCCGTGAACGTTCTTTTTCGCAACGGGTTTGCCGCCAGAA
CACAGGACCGGTTCTAGAGCGCTGCCACCATGGACAAGAAGTACAGCATCGGCCTGGACATCGGCACCAA
CTCTGTGGGCTGGGCCGTGATCACCGACGAGTACAAGGTGCCCAGCAAGAAATTCAAGGTGCTGGGCAAC
ACCGACCGGCACAGCATCAAGAAGAACCTGATCGGAGCCCTGCTGTTCGACAGCGGCGAAACAGCCGAGG
CCACCCGGCTGAAGAGAACCGCCAGAAGAAGATACACCAGACGGAAGAACCGGATCTGCTATCTGCAAGA
GATCTTCAGCAACGAGATGGCCAAGGTGGACGACAGCTTCTTCCACAGACTGGAAGAGTCCTTCCTGGTG
GAAGAGGATAAGAAGCACGAGCGGCACCCCATCTTCGGCAACATCGTGGACGAGGTGGCCTACCACGAGA
AGTACCCCACCATCTACCACCTGAGAAAGAAACTGGTGGACAGCACCGACAAGGCCGACCTGCGGCTGAT
CTATCTGGCCCTGGCCCACATGATCAAGTTCCGGGGCCACTTCCTGATCGAGGGCGACCTGAACCCCGAC
AACAGCGACGTGGACAAGCTGTTCATCCAGCTGGTGCAGACCTACAACCAGCTGTTCGAGGAAAACCCCA
TCAACGCCAGCGGCGTGGACGCCAAGGCCATCCTGTCTGCCAGACTGAGCAAGAGCAGACGGCTGGAAAA
TCTGATCGCCCAGCTGCCCGGCGAGAAGAAGAATGGCCTGTTCGGAAACCTGATTGCCCTGAGCCTGGGC
CTGACCCCCAACTTCAAGAGCAACTTCGACCTGGCCGAGGATGCCAAACTGCAGCTGAGCAAGGACACCT
ACGACGACGACCTGGACAACCTGCTGGCCCAGATCGGCGACCAGTACGCCGACCTGTTTCTGGCCGCCAA
GAACCTGTCCGACGCCATCCTGCTGAGCGACATCCTGAGAGTGAACACCGAGATCACCAAGGCCCCCCTG
AGCGCCTCTATGATCAAGAGATACGACGAGCACCACCAGGACCTGACCCTGCTGAAAGCTCTCGTGCGGC
AGCAGCTGCCTGAGAAGTACAAAGAGATTTTCTTCGACCAGAGCAAGAACGGCTACGCCGGCTACATTGA
CGGCGGAGCCAGCCAGGAAGAGTTCTACAAGTTCATCAAGCCCATCCTGGAAAAGATGGACGGCACCGAG
GAACTGCTCGTGAAGCTGAACAGAGAGGACCTGCTGCGGAAGCAGCGGACCTTCGACAACGGCAGCATCC
CCCACCAGATCCACCTGGGAGAGCTGCACGCCATTCTGCGGCGGCAGGAAGATTTTTACCCATTCCTGAA
GGACAACCGGGAAAAGATCGAGAAGATCCTGACCTTCCGCATCCCCTACTACGTGGGCCCTCTGGCCAGG
GGAAACAGCAGATTCGCCTGGATGACCAGAAAGAGCGAGGAAACCATCACCCCCTGGAACTTCGAGGAAG
TGGTGGACAAGGGCGCTTCCGCCCAGAGCTTCATCGAGCGGATGACCAACTTCGATAAGAACCTGCCCAA
CGAGAAGGTGCTGCCCAAGCACAGCCTGCTGTACGAGTACTTCACCGTGTATAACGAGCTGACCAAAGTG
AAATACGTGACCGAGGGAATGAGAAAGCCCGCCTTCCTGAGCGGCGAGCAGAAAAAGGCCATCGTGGACC
TGCTGTTCAAGACCAACCGGAAAGTGACCGTGAAGCAGCTGAAAGAGGACTACTTCAAGAAAATCGAGTG
CTTCGACTCCGTGGAAATCTCCGGCGTGGAAGATCGGTTCAACGCCTCCCTGGGCACATACCACGATCTG
CTGAAAATTATCAAGGACAAGGACTTCCTGGACAATGAGGAAAACGAGGACATTCTGGAAGATATCGTGC
TGACCCTGACACTGTTTGAGGACAGAGAGATGATCGAGGAACGGCTGAAAACCTATGCCCACCTGTTCGA
CGACAAAGTGATGAAGCAGCTGAAGCGGCGGAGATACACCGGCTGGGGCAGGCTGAGCCGGAAGCTGATC
AACGGCATCCGGGACAAGCAGTCCGGCAAGACAATCCTGGATTTCCTGAAGTCCGACGGCTTCGCCAACA
GAAACTTCATGCAGCTGATCCACGACGACAGCCTGACCTTTAAAGAGGACATCCAGAAAGCCCAGGTGTC
CGGCCAGGGCGATAGCCTGCACGAGCACATTGCCAATCTGGCCGGCAGCCCCGCCATTAAGAAGGGCATC
CTGCAGACAGTGAAGGTGGTGGACGAGCTCGTGAAAGTGATGGGCCGGCACAAGCCCGAGAACATCGTGA
TCGAAATGGCCAGAGAGAACCAGACCACCCAGAAGGGACAGAAGAACAGCCGCGAGAGAATGAAGCGGAT
CGAAGAGGGCATCAAAGAGCTGGGCAGCCAGATCCTGAAAGAACACCCCGTGGAAAACACCCAGCTGCAG
AACGAGAAGCTGTACCTGTACTACCTGCAGAATGGGCGGGATATGTACGTGGACCAGGAACTGGACATCA
ACCGGCTGTCCGACTACGATGTGGACCATATCGTGCCTCAGAGCTTTCTGAAGGACGACTCCATCGACAA
CAAGGTGCTGACCAGAAGCGACAAGAACCGGGGCAAGAGCGACAACGTGCCCTCCGAAGAGGTCGTGAAG
AAGATGAAGAACTACTGGCGGCAGCTGCTGAACGCCAAGCTGATTACCCAGAGAAAGTTCGACAATCTGA
CCAAGGCCGAGAGAGGCGGCCTGAGCGAACTGGATAAGGCCGGCTTCATCAAGAGACAGCTGGTGGAAAC
CCGGCAGATCACAAAGCACGTGGCACAGATCCTGGACTCCCGGATGAACACTAAGTACGACGAGAATGAC
AAGCTGATCCGGGAAGTGAAAGTGATCACCCTGAAGTCCAAGCTGGTGTCCGATTTCCGGAAGGATTTCC
AGTTTTACAAAGTGCGCGAGATCAACAACTACCACCACGCCCACGACGCCTACCTGAACGCCGTCGTGGG
AACCGCCCTGATCAAAAAGTACCCTAAGCTGGAAAGCGAGTTCGTGTACGGCGACTACAAGGTGTACGAC
GTGCGGAAGATGATCGCCAAGAGCGAGCAGGAAATCGGCAAGGCTACCGCCAAGTACTTCTTCTACAGCA
ACATCATGAACTTTTTCAAGACCGAGATTACCCTGGCCAACGGCGAGATCCGGAAGCGGCCTCTGATCGA
GACAAACGGCGAAACCGGGGAGATCGTGTGGGATAAGGGCCGGGATTTTGCCACCGTGCGGAAAGTGCTG
AGCATGCCCCAAGTGAATATCGTGAAAAAGACCGAGGTGCAGACAGGCGGCTTCAGCAAAGAGTCTATCC
TGCCCAAGAGGAACAGCGATAAGCTGATCGCCAGAAAGAAGGACTGGGACCCTAAGAAGTACGGCGGCTT
CGACAGCCCCACCGTGGCCTATTCTGTGCTGGTGGTGGCCAAAGTGGAAAAGGGCAAGTCCAAGAAACTG
AAGAGTGTGAAAGAGCTGCTGGGGATCACCATCATGGAAAGAAGCAGCTTCGAGAAGAATCCCATCGACT
TTCTGGAAGCCAAGGGCTACAAAGAAGTGAAAAAGGACCTGATCATCAAGCTGCCTAAGTACTCCCTGTT
CGAGCTGGAAAACGGCCGGAAGAGAATGCTGGCCTCTGCCGGCGAACTGCAGAAGGGAAACGAACTGGCC
CTGCCCTCCAAATATGTGAACTTCCTGTACCTGGCCAGCCACTATGAGAAGCTGAAGGGCTCCCCCGAGG
ATAATGAGCAGAAACAGCTGTTTGTGGAACAGCACAAGCACTACCTGGACGAGATCATCGAGCAGATCAG
CGAGTTCTCCAAGAGAGTGATCCTGGCCGACGCTAATCTGGACAAAGTGCTGTCCGCCTACAACAAGCAC
CGGGATAAGCCCATCAGAGAGCAGGCCGAGAATATCATCCACCTGTTTACCCTGACCAATCTGGGAGCCC
CTGCCGCCTTCAAGTACTTTGACACCACCATCGACCGGAAGAGGTACACCAGCACCAAAGAGGTGCTGGA
CGCCACCCTGATCCACCAGAGCATCACCGGCCTGTACGAGACACGGATCGACCTGTCTCAGCTGGGAGGC
GACAAGCGACCTGCCGCCACAAAGAAGGCTGGACAGGCTAAGAAGAAGAAAGATTACAAAGACGATGACG
ATAAGGGATCCGGCGCAACAAACTTCTCTCTGCTGAAACAAGCCGGAGATGTCGAAGAGAATCCTGGACC
GACCGAGTACAAGCCCACGGTGCGCCTCGCCACCCGCGACGACGTCCCCAGGGCCGTACGCACCCTCGCC
GCCGCGTTCGCCGACTACCCCGCCACGCGCCACACCGTCGATCCGGACCGCCACATCGAGCGGGTCACCG
AGCTGCAAGAACTCTTCCTCACGCGCGTCGGGCTCGACATCGGCAAGGTGTGGGTCGCGGACGACGGCGC
CGCGGTGGCGGTCTGGACCACGCCGGAGAGCGTCGAAGCGGGGGCGGTGTTCGCCGAGATCGGCCCGCGC
ATGGCCGAGTTGAGCGGTTCCCGGCTGGCCGCGCAGCAACAGATGGAAGGCCTCCTGGCGCCGCACCGGC
CCAAGGAGCCCGCGTGGTTCCTGGCCACCGTCGGAGTCTCGCCCGACCACCAGGGCAAGGGTCTGGGCAG
CGCCGTCGTGCTCCCCGGAGTGGAGGCGGCCGAGCGCGCCGGGGTGCCCGCCTTCCTGGAGACCTCCGCG
CCCCGCAACCTCCCCTTCTACGAGCGGCTCGGCTTCACCGTCACCGCCGACGTCGAGGTGCCCGAAGGAC
CGCGCACCTGGTGCATGACCCGCAAGCCCGGTGCCTGAACGCGTTAAGTCGACAATCAACCTCTGGATTA
CAAAATTTGTGAAAGATTGACTGGTATTCTTAACTATGTTGCTCCTTTTACGCTATGTGGATACGCTGCT
TTAATGCCTTTGTATCATGCTATTGCTTCCCGTATGGCTTTCATTTTCTCCTCCTTGTATAAATCCTGGT
TGCTGTCTCTTTATGAGGAGTTGTGGCCCGTTGTCAGGCAACGTGGCGTGGTGTGCACTGTGTTTGCTGA
CGCAACCCCCACTGGTTGGGGCATTGCCACCACCTGTCAGCTCCTTTCCGGGACTTTCGCTTTCCCCCTC
CCTATTGCCACGGCGGAACTCATCGCCGCCTGCCTTGCCCGCTGCTGGACAGGGGCTCGGCTGTTGGGCA
CTGACAATTCCGTGGTGTTGTCGGGGAAATCATCGTCCTTTCCTTGGCTGCTCGCCTGTGTTGCCACCTG
GATTCTGCGCGGGACGTCCTTCTGCTACGTCCCTTCGGCCCTCAATCCAGCGGACCTTCCTTCCCGCGGC
CTGCTGCCGGCTCTGCGGCCTCTTCCGCGTCTTCGCCTTCGCCCTCAGACGAGTCGGATCTCCCTTTGGG
CCGCCTCCCCGCGTCGACTTTAAGACCAATGACTTACAAGGCAGCTGTAGATCTTAGCCACTTTTTAAAA
GAAAAGGGGGGACTGGAAGGGCTAATTCACTCCCAACGAAGACAAGATCTGCTTTTTGCTTGTACTGGGT
CTCTCTGGTTAGACCAGATCTGAGCCTGGGAGCTCTCTGGCTAACTAGGGAACCCACTGCTTAAGCCTCA
ATAAAGCTTGCCTTGAGTGCTTCAAGTAGTGTGTGCCCGTCTGTTGTGTGACTCTGGTAACTAGAGATCC
CTCAGACCCTTTTAGTCAGTGTGGAAAATCTCTAGCAGGGCCCGTTTAAACCCGCTGATCAGCCTCGACT
GTGCCTTCTAGTTGCCAGCCATCTGTTGTTTGCCCCTCCCCCGTGCCTTCCTTGACCCTGGAAGGTGCCA
CTCCCACTGTCCTTTCCTAATAAAATGAGGAAATTGCATCGCATTGTCTGAGTAGGTGTCATTCTATTCT
GGGGGGTGGGGTGGGGCAGGACAGCAAGGGGGAGGATTGGGAAGACAATAGCAGGCATGCTGGGGATGCG
GTGGGCTCTATGGCTTCTGAGGCGGAAAGAACCAGCTGGGGCTCTAGGGGGTATCCCC
[124 nt withheld, positions 9299-9422]
C
[91 nt withheld, positions 9424-9514]
A
[49 nt withheld, positions 9516-9564]
CCTTTGACGTTGGAGTCCACGTTCTTT
[37 nt withheld, positions 9592-9628]
ACCCTATCTCGGTCTATTCTTTTGATTTATAAGGGATTTTGCCGATTTCGGCCTATTGGTTAAAAAATGA
GCTGATTTAACAAAAATTTAACGCGAATTAATTCTGTGGAATGTGTGTCAGTTAGGGTGTGGAAAGTCCC
CAGGCTCCCCAGCAGGCAGAAGTATGCAAAGCATGCATCTCAATTAGTCAGCAACCAGGTGTGGAAAGTC
CCCAGGCTCCCCAGCAGGCAGAAGTATGCAAAGCATGCATCTCAATTAGTCAGCAACCATAGTCCCGCCC
CTAACTCCGCCCATCCCGCCCCTAACTCCGCCCAGTTCCGCCCATTCTCCGCCCCATGGCTGACTAATTT
TTTTTATTTATGCAGAGGCCGAGGCCGCCTCTGCCTCTGAGCTATTCCAGAAGTAGTGAGGAGGCTTTTT
TGGAGGCCTAGGCTTTTGCAAAAAGCTCCCGGGAGCTTGTATATCCATTTTCGGATCTGATCAGCACGTG
TTGACAATTAATCATCGGCATAGTATATCGGCATAGTATAATACGACAAGGTGAGGAACTAAACCATGGC
CAAGTTGACCAGTGCCGTTCCGGTGCTCACCGCGCGCGACGTCGCCGGAGCGGTCGAGTTCTGGACCGAC
CGGCTCGGGTTCTCCCGGGACTTCGTGGAGGACGACTTCGCCGGTGTGGTCCGGGACGACGTGACCCTGT
TCATCAGCGCGGTCCAGGACCAGGTGGTGCCGGACAACACCCTGGCCTGGGTGTGGGTGCGCGGCCTGGA
CGAGCTGTACGCCGAGTGGTCGGAGGTCGTGTCCACGAACTTCCGGGACGCCTCCGGGCCGGCCATGACC
GAGATCGGCGAGCAGCCGTGGGGGCGGGAGTTCGCCCTGCGCGACCCGGCCGGCAACTGCGTGCACTTCG
TGGCCGAGGAGCAGGACTGACACGTGCTACGAGATTTCGATTCCACCGCCGCCTTCTATGAAAGGTTGGG
CTTCGGAATCGTTTTCCGGGACGCCGGCTGGATGATCCTCCAGCGCGGGGATCTCATGCTGGAGTTCTTC
GCCCACCCCAACTTGTTTATTGCAGCTTATAATGGTTACAAATAAAGCAATAGCATCACAAATTTCACAA
ATAAAGCATTTTTTTCACTGCATTCTAGTTGTGGTTTGTCCAAACTCATCAATGTATCTTATCATGTCTG
TATACCGTCGACCTCTAGCTAGAGCTTGGCGTAATCATGGTCATAGCTGTTTCCTGTGTGAAATTGTTAT
CCGCTCACAATTCCACACAACATACGAGCCGGAAGCATAAAGTGTAAAGCCTGGGGTGCCTAATGAGTGA
GCTAACTCACATTAATTGCGTTGCGCTCACTGCCCGCTTTCCAGTCGGGAAACCTGTCGTGCCAGCTGCA
TTAATGAATCGGCCAACGCGCGGGGAGAGGCGGTTTGCGTATTGGGCGCTCTTCCGCTTCCTCGCTCACT
GACTCGCTGCGCTCGGTCGTTCGGCTGCGGCGAGCGGTATCAGCTCACTCAAAGGCGGTAATACGGTTAT
CCACAGAATCAGGGGATAACGCAGGAAAGAACATGTGAGCAAAAGGCCAGCAAAAGGCCAGGAACCGTAA
AAAGGCCGCGTTGCTGGCGTTTTTCCATAGGCTCCGCCCCCCTGACGAGCATCACAAAAATCGACGCTCA
AGTCAGAGGTGGCGAAACCCGACAGGACTATAAAGATACCAGGCGTTTCCCCCTGGAAGCTCCCTCGTGC
GCTCTCCTGTTCCGACCCTGCCGCTTACCGGATACCTGTCCGCCTTTCTCCCTTCGGGAAGCGTGGCGCT
TTCTCATAGCTCACGCTGTAGGTATCTCAGTTCGGTGTAGGTCGTTCGCTCCAAGCTGGGCTGTGTGCAC
GAACCCCCCGTTCAGCCCGACCGCTGCGCCTTATCCGGTAACTATCGTCTTGAGTCCAACCCGGTAAGAC
ACGACTTATCGCCACTGGCAGCAGCCACTGGTAACAGGATTAGCAGAGCGAGGTATGTAGGCGGTGCTAC
AGAGTTCTTGAAGTGGTGGCCTAACTACGGCTACACTAGAAGAACAGTATTTGGTATCTGCGCTCTGCTG
AAGCCAGTTACCTTCGGAAAAAGAGTTGGTAGCTCTTGATCCGGCAAACAAACCACCGCTGGTAGCGGTG
GTTTTTTTGTTTGCAAGCAGCAGATTACGCGCAGAAAAAAAGGATCTCAAGAAGATCCTTTGATCTTTTC
TACGGGGTCTGACGCTCAGTGGAACGAAAACTCACGTTAAGGGATTTTGGTCATGAGATTATCAAAAAGG
ATCTTCACCTAGATCCTTTTAAATTAAAAATGAAGTTTTAAATCAATCTAAAGTATATATGAGTAAACTT
GGTCTGACAGTTACCAATGCTTAATCAGTGAGGCACCTATCTCAGCGATCTGTCTATTTCGTTCATCCAT
AGTTGCCTGACTCCCCGTCGTGTAGATAACTACGATACGGGAGGGCTTACCATCTGGCCCCAGTGCTGCA
ATGATACCGCGAGACCCACGCTCACCGGCTCCAGATTTATCAGCAATAAACCAGCCAGCCGGAAGGGCCG
AGCGCAGAAGTGGTCCTGCAACTTTATCCGCCTCCATCCAGTCTATTAATTGTTGCCGGGAAGCTAGAGT
AAGTAGTTCGCCAGTTAATAGTTTGCGCAACGTTGTTGCCATTGCTACAGGCATCGTGGTGTCACGCTCG
TCGTTTGGTATGGCTTCATTCAGCTCCGGTTCCCAACGATCAAGGCGAGTTACATGATCCCCCATGTTGT
GCAAAAAAGCGGTTAGCTCCTTCGGTCCTCCGATCGTTGTCAGAAGTAAGTTGGCCGCAGTGTTATCACT
CATGGTTATGGCAGCACTGCATAATTCTCTTACTGTCATGCCATCCGTAAGATGCTTTTCTGTGACTGGT
GAGTACTCAACCAAGTCATTCTGAGAATAGTGTATGCGGCGACCGAGTTGCTCTTGCCCGGCGTCAATAC
GGGATAATACCGCGCCACATAGCAGAACTTTAAAAGTGCTCATCATTGGAAAACGTTCTTCGGGGCGAAA
ACTCTCAAGGATCTTACCGCTGTTGAGATCCAGTTCGATGTAACCCACTCGTGCACCCAACTGATCTTCA
GCATCTTTTACTTTCACCAGCGTTTCTGGGTGAGCAAAAACAGGAAGGCAAAATGCCGCAAAAAAGGGAA
TAAGGGCGACACGGAAATGTTGAATACTCATACTCTTCCTTTTTCAATATTATTGAAGCATTTATCAGGG
TTATTGTCTCATGAGCGGATACATATTTGAATGTATTTAGAAAAATAAACAAATAGGGGTTCCGCGCACA
TTTCCCCGAAAAGTGCCACCTGAC
Features (pLannotate 1.2.2; 33 found; start..end, strand, type, name):
     31..83      -  misc_feature   bom (fragment): basis of mobility region from pBR322
    238..617     +  enhancer       CMV enhancer: human cytomegalovirus immediate early enhancer
    618..817     +  promoter       CMV promoter: human cytomegalovirus (CMV) immediate early promoter
    835..1015    +  LTR            5' LTR (truncated): truncated 5' long terminal repeat (LTR) from HIV-1
   1062..1187    +  misc_feature   HIV-1 Ψ: packaging signal of human immunodeficiency virus type 1
   1171..1534    +  CDS            HIV-1 gag (fragment): gag protein from human immunodeficiency virus 1; gag
   1680..1913    +  misc_feature   RRE: The Rev response element (RRE) of HIV-1 allows for Rev-dependent mRNA export from the nucleus to the cytoplasm.
   2290..2390    +  CDS            Rev (fragment): human immunodeficiency virus 1 (HIV-1) Rev protein; rev; enhances nuclear export of unspliced and incompletely spliced viral mRNAs
   2440..2557    +  misc_feature   cPPT/CTS: central polypurine tract and central termination sequence of HIV-1
   2608..2848    +  promoter       U6 promoter: RNA polymerase III promoter for human U6 snRNA
   2877..2952    +  misc_RNA       gRNA scaffold: guide RNA scaffold for the Streptococcus pyogenes CRISPR/Cas9 system
   2970..2988    +  CDS            small t antigen (fragment): SV40 (simian virus 40) small t antigen
   3014..3225    +  promoter       EF-1α core promoter: core promoter for human elongation factor EF-1α
   3250..7353    +  CDS            Cas9: Cas9 (Csn1) endonuclease from the Streptococcus pyogenes Type II CRISPR/Cas system generates RNA-guided double strand breaks in DNA
   7491..8088    +  CDS            PuroR (fragment): puromycin N-acetyltransferase; pac from Streptomyces; confers resistance to puromycin
   8104..8692    +  misc_feature   WPRE: woodchuck hepatitis virus posttranscriptional regulatory element
   8743..8762    +  misc_feature   cPPT/CTS (fragment): central polypurine tract and central termination sequence of HIV-1
   8764..8997    +  LTR            3' LTR (ΔU3): self-inactivating 3' long terminal repeat (LTR) from HIV-1
   9029..9253    +  polyA_signal   bGH poly(A) signal: bovine growth hormone polyadenylation signal
   9257..9278    +  promoter       SV40 promoter (fragment): SV40 enhancer and early promoter
   9299..9727    +  rep_origin     f1 ori (sequence partly withheld): f1 bacteriophage origin of replication; arrow indicates direction of (+) strand synthesis
   9741..10070   +  promoter       SV40 promoter: SV40 enhancer and early promoter
  10118..10165   +  promoter       EM7 promoter: synthetic bacterial promoter&nbsp
  10184..10558   +  CDS            BleoR: antibiotic-binding protein; Sh ble from Streptoalloteichus hindustanus; confers resistance to bleomycin, phleomycin, and Zeocin™
  10568..10693   +  CDS            ble (fragment): BLE_KLEPN - Experimental evidence at protein level: Swiss-Prot protein existence level 1. Binding protein with a strong affinity to the bleomycin family of antibiotics. Binds to CL990; an antimitotic-antibiotic compound. From Klebsiella pneumoniae.
  10688..10809   +  polyA_signal   SV40 poly(A) signal: SV40 polyadenylation signal
  10880..10902   -  protein_bind   lac operator (fragment): The lac repressor binds to the lac operator to inhibit transcription in E. coli. This inhibition can be relieved by adding lactose or isopropyl-β-D-thiogalactopyranoside (IPTG). lac repressor encoded by lacI
  10906..10936   -  promoter       lac promoter: promoter for the E. coli lac operon
  10951..10972   -  protein_bind   CAP binding site: CAP binding activates transcription in the presence of cAMP. E. coli catabolite activator protein
  10985..11077   -  CDS            lacI (fragment): lac repressor; lacI; The lac repressor binds to the lac operator to inhibit transcription in E. coli. This inhibition can be relieved by adding lactose or isopropyl-β-D-thiogalactopyranoside (IPTG).
  11260..11848   -  rep_origin     ori: high-copy-number ColE1/pMB1/pBR322/pUC origin of replication
  12019..12879   -  CDS            AmpR: β-lactamase; bla; confers resistance to ampicillin, carbenicillin, and related antibiotics
  12880..12984   -  promoter       AmpR promoter: bla
