[The description below was written by a language model from this plasmid's Addgene catalogue record and pLannotate feature annotations shown in this document.]
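Description:
pLentiCRISPRv2-TRAF6-targeting sgRNA 2 is a 13 kb all-in-one lentiviral CRISPR/Cas9 plasmid built on the pLentiCRISPRv2 backbone and carrying a single guide RNA directed against mouse Traf6. It is maintained in E. coli through a high-copy ColE1/pUC-type origin with ampicillin resistance (AmpR under its own bla promoter), and an f1 origin is also present. The backbone additionally contains an SV40/EM7-driven BleoR cassette with an SV40 poly(A) signal outside the viral region, although the catalogue lists only puromycin as the mammalian selectable marker.

The transfer cassette is a self-inactivating HIV-1 design. A CMV enhancer/promoter drives a truncated 5' LTR, so that genomic RNA is produced in packaging cells. This is followed by the Ψ packaging signal with a gag fragment, the RRE for Rev-dependent nuclear export, and the cPPT/CTS, with a ΔU3 3' LTR and a bGH poly(A) signal at the far end. Between the LTRs, a human U6 RNA polymerase III promoter transcribes the Traf6-specific spacer fused to the S. pyogenes gRNA scaffold. An EF-1α core promoter drives S. pyogenes Cas9, and a puromycin N-acetyltransferase coding sequence lies downstream of it. The feature table does not annotate the element linking Cas9 to PuroR. A WPRE downstream enhances transcript expression.

After packaging and transduction, integrated proviruses deliver both nuclease and guide, and puromycin selects transduced cells, allowing disruption of Traf6 in mouse cells. The associated study concerns innate immune signalling. The cloning sites used to insert the guide are not recorded.
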