Addgene plasmid #131346: pLentiCRISPRv2-TRAF6-targeting sgRNA 2
Purpose: gRNA targeting mouse TRAF6
Depositing lab: Jonathan Kagan. Depositing organization: Boston Children's Hospital. Publication: Innate Immune Signaling Organelles Display Natural and Programmable Signaling Flexibility. Tan Y, Kagan JC. Cell. 2019 Apr 4;177(2):384-398.e11. doi: 10.1016/j.cell.2019.01.039. Epub 2019 Mar 7. PubMed 30853218.
Backbone
  Vector backbone: pLentiCRISPRv2
  Vector type: Mammalian Expression, Lentiviral
  Selectable markers: Puromycin
Growth in bacteria
  Bacterial resistance: Ampicillin, 100 μg/mL
  Growth temperature: 37°C
  Growth strain: NEB Stable
  Copy number: Unknown
Gene/Insert
  Gene/Insert name: gRNA targeting mouse TRAF6
  gRNA/shRNA sequence: GGAGATCCAGGGCTACGATG
  Species: M. musculus (mouse)
  Entrez Gene: Traf6 (a.k.a. 2310003F17Rik, C630032O20Rik)
  Cloning method: Restriction Enzyme; 5′ cloning site Unknown (unknown if destroyed); 3′ cloning site Unknown (unknown if destroyed)
Terms and licenses: Academic/Nonprofit Terms; Industry Terms: Not Available to Industry
How to cite: pLentiCRISPRv2-TRAF6-targeting sgRNA 2 was a gift from Jonathan Kagan (Addgene plasmid # 131346 ; http://n2t.net/addgene:131346 ; RRID:Addgene_131346)
